Addgene plasmid #13288: GFP-NPM NESM-NLS1D
Depositing lab: Xin Wang. Depositing organization: National Cancer Institute (NCI). Publication: Temporal and spatial control of nucleophosmin by the Ran-Crm1 complex in centrosome duplication. Wang W, Budhu A, Forgues M, Wang XW. Nat Cell Biol. 2005 Aug . 7(8):823-30. 10.1038/ncb1282 PubMed 16041368.
Backbone
  Vector backbone: pEGFP-C2
  Backbone size w/o insert (bp): 4700
  Vector type: Mammalian Expression
  Selectable markers: Neomycin (select with G418)
Growth in bacteria
  Bacterial resistance: Kanamycin, 50 μg/mL
  Growth temperature: 37°C
  Growth strain: DH5alpha
  Copy number: High Copy
Gene/Insert
  Gene/Insert name: NPM (alt name: B23.1)
  Species: H. sapiens (human)
  Insert size (bp): 900
  Mutation: L100A, L102A, deletion of aa134-aa142
  Entrez Gene: NPM1 (a.k.a. B23, NPM)
  Tag / fusion protein: Flag (N terminal on insert)
  Cloning method: Restriction Enzyme; 5′ cloning site BamHI (not destroyed); 3′ cloning site BamHI (not destroyed)
  Sequencing primers: 5′ EGFP-C
Resource information
  A portion of this plasmid was derived from a plasmid made by: K. Nagata (U of Tsukuba, Japan)
Terms and licenses: Academic/Nonprofit Terms; Industry Terms: Not Available to Industry
Depositor comments: NESM=nuclear export signal mutant; NLS1D=nuclear localization signal mutant
How to cite: GFP-NPM NESM-NLS1D was a gift from Xin Wang (Addgene plasmid # 13288 ; http://n2t.net/addgene:13288 ; RRID:Addgene_13288)
