[The description below was written by a language model from this plasmid's Addgene catalogue record.]
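Description:
GFP-NPM NESM-NLS1D is a mammalian expression plasmid built on the pEGFP-C2 backbone (about 4.7 kb without insert). It carries a roughly 900 bp human nucleophosmin insert (NPM1, also called B23 or B23.1) cloned into a BamHI site that is preserved at both ends. In C-series EGFP vectors the insert sits downstream of the EGFP coding sequence, so the product is an N-terminal EGFP fusion. The record also lists a Flag tag at the N terminus of the insert, which would lie between EGFP and NPM. The promoter is not stated in the record, although pEGFP-C vectors conventionally drive the fusion from the CMV immediate-early promoter. The plasmid is maintained at high copy in E. coli under kanamycin selection. The neomycin resistance marker allows G418 selection of stably transfected mammalian cells.

The NPM sequence carries two sets of changes. The "NESM" part of the name refers to the L100A and L102A substitutions, which the depositor describes as a nuclear export signal mutant. "NLS1D" refers to deletion of amino acids 134–142, described as a nuclear localization signal mutant. Combining them in one fluorescent fusion lets the subcellular distribution of NPM be followed by microscopy when both its export and one of its import determinants are compromised. The associated publication concerns temporal and spatial control of nucleophosmin by the Ran–Crm1 complex during centrosome duplication. This suggests the construct is used alongside wild-type and single-mutant versions to test how nucleocytoplasmic trafficking signals influence NPM localization and centrosome association. No feature table was supplied, so element positions and junction details cannot be confirmed here.
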