>Addgene plasmid #13288 | GFP-NPM NESM-NLS1D | addgene partial sequence | sequence record 19660 | EGFP-C 5'-CATGGTCCTGCTGGAGTTCGTG-3'
CNCGGGNCNCNGGCANGGACGAGCTGTCAAGTCCGGACTCAGATCTCGAGCTCAAGCTTCGAATTCTGCA
GTCGACGGTACCGCGGGCCCGGGATCCGCCGCCACCATGGACTACAAGGATGACGACGACAAGCATATGG
AAGATTCGATGGACATGGACATGAGCCCCCTGAGGCCCCAGAACTATCTTTTCGGTTGTGAACTAAAGGC
CGACAAAGATTATCACTTTAAGGTGGATAATGATGAAAATGAGCACCAGTTATCTTTAAGAACGGTCAGT
TTAGGGGCTGGTGCAAAGGATGAGTTGCACATTGTTGAAGCAGAGGCAATGAATTACGAAGGCAGTCCAA
TTAAAGTAACACTGGCAACTTTGAAAATGTCTGTACAGCCAACGGTTTCCCTTGGGGGCTTTGAAATAAC
ACCACCAGTGGTCGCAAGGGCGAAGTGTGGTTCAGGGCCAGTGCATATTAGTGGACAGCACTTAGTAGCT
GTGGAGGAAGATGCAGAGTCAGAAGATGAAGAGGAGGAGGATGTGAAGCTTTCTGCCCCTGGAGGTGGTA
GCAAGGTTCCACAGAAAAAAGTAAAACTTGCTGCTGATGAAGATGATGACGATGATGATGAAGAGGATGA
TGATGAAGATGATGATGATGATGATTTTGATGATGAGGAAGCTGAAGAAAAAGCGCCAGTGAAGAAATCT
ATNNNATATTCCCCACCAATGNTNNNNATAATTNCTCCAAATGGAAANACTCAANCCTCTCNCCCCATAT
CAAAGGACAGATCNTCAGAACAGAAAACTCTAACACAAGACTAGTCNTAAGACTAACCAATCACATTAAA
AGGNGTCTTCNANNC
